Addgene plasmid #157894: pLG016 (ApeA)
Purpose: Expresses the ApeA defense system
Depositing lab: Feng Zhang. Depositing organization: Broad Institute. Publication: Diverse enzymatic activities mediate antiviral immunity in prokaryotes. Gao L, Altae-Tran H, Bohning F, Makarova KS, Segel M, Schmid-Burgk JL, Koob J, Wolf YI, Koonin EV, Zhang F. Science. 2020 Aug 28;369(6507):1077-1084. doi: 10.1126/science.aba0372. PubMed 32855333.
Backbone
  Vector backbone: pACYC184
  Vector type: Bacterial Expression
Growth in bacteria
  Bacterial resistance: Chloramphenicol, 25 μg/mL
  Growth temperature: 37°C
  Growth strain: NEB Stable
  Copy number: Low Copy
Gene/Insert
  Gene/Insert name: ApeA (putative HEPN RNase)
  Species: Escherichia coli NCTC8008
  Insert size (bp): 1981
Terms and licenses: Academic/Nonprofit Terms; Industry Terms: Not Available to Industry
How to cite: pLG016 (ApeA) was a gift from Feng Zhang (Addgene plasmid # 157894 ; http://n2t.net/addgene:157894 ; RRID:Addgene_157894)
