[The description below was written by a language model from this plasmid's Addgene catalogue record and pLannotate feature annotations shown in this document.]
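Description:
pLG016 (ApeA) is a low-copy bacterial expression plasmid built on the pACYC184 backbone and designed to carry a candidate prokaryotic antiviral defense system into Escherichia coli. It replicates from the p15A origin, which is compatible with ColE1-type plasmids and so allows co-maintenance with a second vector. Selection is by chloramphenicol through the cat gene (chloramphenicol acetyltransferase), driven by its own promoter. Only a short remnant of the pACYC184 tetracycline resistance gene is annotated, spanning the sequence origin, which suggests that the insert replaced most of that gene, so tetracycline selection should not be expected. Other small backbone remnants detected include an IS1 fragment and a short match to the RSF origin, which are probably incidental rather than functional.

The payload is a roughly 2 kb segment from Escherichia coli NCTC8008 encoding ApeA, described in the record as a putative HEPN-domain RNase. The automated annotation does not label the ApeA coding sequence itself. The large unannotated stretch between the CAP binding site and a T7 terminator matches the stated insert size and presumably holds it, with the terminator lying downstream of the insert. No promoter for ApeA is annotated or stated in the record, so it cannot be said whether expression relies on native upstream sequence carried within the insert or on a vector element. No tags or reporters are recorded.

According to the stated purpose, the plasmid expresses the ApeA defense system. It comes from a study of diverse enzymatic activities in prokaryotic antiviral immunity, which makes it suited to heterologous reconstitution of the system in a laboratory E. coli host to test for protection against phage infection.
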