Features (pLannotate 1.2.2; 8 found; start..end, strand, type, name):
     63..84      -  protein_bind   CAP binding site: CAP binding activates transcription in the presence of cAMP. E. coli catabolite activator protein
   2087..2134    +  terminator     T7 terminator: transcription terminator for bacteriophage T7 RNA polymerase
   2357..3013    -  CDS            cat: CAT_ECOLX - Experimental evidence at protein level: Swiss-Prot protein existence level 1. This enzyme is an effector of chloramphenicol resistance in bacteria. From Escherichia coli. This protein is used as a marker in many commonly used cloning vectors, such as pACYC184.
   3014..3116    -  promoter       cat promoter: promoter of the E. coli cat gene encoding chloramphenicol acetyltransferase
   3237..3380    +  mobile_element IS1 (fragment): prokaryotic transposable element IS1
   3499..3554    -  rep_origin     RSF ori (fragment): Plasmids containing the RSF 1030 origin of replication can be propagated in E. coli cells that contain additional plasmids with compatible origins.
   3642..4187    -  rep_origin     p15A ori: Plasmids containing the medium-copy-number p15A origin of replication can be propagated in E. coli cells that contain a second plasmid with the ColE1 origin.
   4299..48      -  CDS            TcR (fragment) (across the origin): tetracycline efflux protein; tet; confers resistance to tetracycline
>Addgene plasmid #157894 | pLG016 (ApeA) | addgene full sequence | sequence record 318171 | Addgene NGS Result
CACCGGAAGGAGCTGACTGGGTTGAAGGCTCTCAAGGGCATCGGTCGAGATCCCGGTGCCTAATGAGTGA
GCTAACTTACATTAATTGCGTTGCGCATTTTAGAAATATTGTGTAAAACTTCTTACTCTTTACTGGTCAT
CCCTCAGTCGTGGAAAAAACACACTGTTCCATATAGGTTTTATTTGTGATATAATGAACAAGTTCTTATT
TAAGAAACCTATAAACATTAAGCGACGGAAATATATCATGAAAATAGTCAGCAATACCGTTTGGGATGGA
CTTAAACTGCCTGATTATAGGGCTCGTTTTTTTATAGAAGTTTGGAAGGAGATTTTGTACGTCAACACTC
CTTCATTTTATCAATCTAAAATGATTAATACGATGTCAGGTGCCGAGGAGTTAGTCGAAGCCATTGATGA
TTACATACAAGATGATAAGAGTAAAAAAAGCTTATTATCAATGATAGAAGATTACAAAGGTAATTTAAAA
AAAGACTCTATAGCAAAAGACACTTTTAAAAACTTGCATGCAACGCTGTTAAAAAAAATTGAGACTGTTC
CTGACCCAATATCTAGTAATTATATTTTAGAATTAAAAACAATTGTTAAATTAGTATTATCCAAAGAAAG
TGACTATTATCACGAACTTAAAAAGCAGCTAAAATCATCTATTTTGTCTAACGCTGATTTGAATAAAAAA
GCCCGTTTAATGGACTCCATTTATCAATTAACTAAAAGCTTTATTGGCTATCTCCTGTGGAAGGGGTATT
CACCAACTTATTTATATAATAGAATGGAGTATCTTACGAGAATTAAAAATTATGGCAGTAGAGACTTTTC
CGCTCAATTTAATAGTTGCCTTGATAAATTAACTATTAGGATTCATGATTATACAGTTTATTTTCTTATT
ACCCCTTTGTCTAAATATCTGATTGAATTGAATAATATCCTTGATGTTAGCTTTATCAATCGAGAAGGTA
TTATTAATGAAAAAAACTACAATAAAATTTCACAAGGGGTTGAATCTTCGGTATTAGCCAAAATTGTTGT
TAATACAACAGACTACGTTTCCGCGGCGTGGCAGGCAAATGAAAAACTGGATAAAGTCATAGATTATTTA
GAAATAGAGAAGCCAGAATATAATATTAGATATTCTCCTGTATGTCTTACAGAGTTTTCAAATGGTAGAT
TCACACACCGTCAGACTATAAACATAGGCAGATTGAAACAATTCATTACAAGTAAAAATTACAGCATTCT
TGAAAATATACCTAATGAGTCCAAGGTACTCTTACGAGAGTCTATAAAACTAGACAGATATGATGTACTG
ACAAGATCTTTAAGGTATTTAAGAGTTGCAAAAGAATCAACTTCACTTGAGCAAAAATTGCTGGGCGTAT
GGATAGCTCTTGAATGTATTTTCGAGAGCACATCAGGTAATATCATTTCTGGAATAACTAACCATATCCC
TACGTTCTATAGCACTCAAAGTCTAGAAATTAGAATTAGATATTCTAAAGATTTATTAGAAGCCCGATTG
AAGCCTATTTCAGATAGCCTTTTAGAGATTACAGCCAATCAGAAATCTAAATTTCGAGACCTTTCTTTAA
AAGAATACTTTGACATAGTGAAAATCGAAAAAAACAGGAATAAAATTTTCGATGAGTTAGTTTCCAAGGG
GGATGAGTTTGCCGTTTTTCGACTAATAAAAATATTTGAATCATTCGGAACGTCAAAGAAAATAAATGAT
AGATTTAATGATACTAAAAAGGATGTTGAGTCTCAGCTTTATAGAATTTACAAGGTAAGAAATAAAATAA
CCCATAGAGCATACTACGGAAATATTAGGCCCCAATTAGTGGATCATCTTTATAGCTATTTACTAAGTGC
ATATAGCACACTAATTTATAGTTTAAGATATAATGCAATAAATAAATTTGAACCACAAGATATGTTTAAT
GCATATATTATCTCGTGCGAGAGTTTAATATTCAATGTTGAAGAAGAAAAAAAACTTGAAAATATAACTA
TGGATGAAATAATTTTATCATAGTGAATGTTTTCTAGGTGTCGTATTCCGCAATAACTAGCATAACCCCT
TGGGGCCTCTAAACGGGTCTTGAGGGGTTTTTTGCTGAAACCTCAGGCATTTGAGAAGCACACGGTCACA
CTGCTTCCGGTAGTCAATAAACCGGTAAACCAGCAATAGACATAAGCGGCTATTTAACGACCCTGCCCTG
AACCGACGACCGGGTCGAATTTGCTTTCGAATTTCTGCCATTCATCCGCTTATTATCACTTATTCAGGCG
TAGCACCAGGCGTTTAAGGGCACCAATAACTGCCTTAAAAAAATTACGCCCCGCCCTGCCACTCATCGCA
ATACTGTTGTAATTCATTTAACATTCTGCCGACATGGAAGCCATCACAGACGGCATGATGAACCTGAATC
GCCAGCGGCATCAGCACCTTGTCGCCTTGCGTATAATATTTGCCCATAGTGAAAACGGGGGCGAAGAAGT
TGTCCATATTGGCCACGTTTAAATCAAAACTGGTGAAACTCACCCAGGGATTGGCTGAGACGAAAAACAT
ATTCTCAATAAACCCTTTAGGGAAATAGGCCAGGTTTTCACCGTAACACGCCACATCTTGCGAATATATG
TGTAGAAACTGCCGGAAATCGTCGTGGTATTCACTCCAGAGCGATGAAAACGTTTCAGTTTGCTCATGGA
AAACGGTGTAACAAGGGTGAACACTATCCCATATCACCAGCTCACCGTCTTTCATCGCCATACGGAACTC
TGGATGAGCATTCATCAGGCGGGCAAGAATGTGAATAAAGGCCGGATAAAACTTGTGCTTATTTTTCTTT
ACGGTCTTTAAAAAGGCCGTAATATCCAGCTGAACGGTCTGGTTATAGGTACATTGAGCAACTGACTGAA
ATGCCTCAAAATGTTCTTTACGATGCCATTGGGATATATCAACGGTGGTATATCCAGTGATTTTTTTCTC
CATTTTAGCTTCCTTAGCTCCTGAAAATCTCGATAACTCAAAAAATACGCCCGGTAGTGATCTTATTTCA
TTATGGTGAAAGTTGGAACCTCTTACGTGCCGATCAACGTCTCATTTTCGCCAAAAGTTGGCCCAGGGCT
TCCCGGTATCAACAGGGACACCAGGATTTATTTATTCTGCGAAGTGATCTTCCGTCACAGGTATTTATTC
GGCGCAAAGTGCGTCGGGTGATGCTGCCAACTTACTGATTTAGTGTATGATGGTGTTTTTGAGGTGCTCC
AGTGGCTTCTGTTTCTATCAGCTGTCCCTCCTGTTCAGCTACTGACGGGGTGGTGCGTAACGGCAAAAGC
ACCGCCGGACATCAGCGCTAGCGGAGTGTATACTGGCTTACTATGTTGGCACTGATGAGGGTGTCAGTGA
AGTGCTTCATGTGGCAGGAGAAAAAAGGCTGCACCGGTGCGTCAGCAGAATATGTGATACAGGATATATT
CCGCTTCCTCGCTCACTGACTCGCTACGCTCGGTCGTTCGACTGCGGCGAGCGGAAATGGCTTACGAACG
GGGCGGAGATTTCCTGGAAGATGCCAGGAAGATACTTAACAGGGAAGTGAGAGGGCCGCGGCAAAGCCGT
TTTTCCATAGGCTCCGCCCCCCTGACAAGCATCACGAAATCTGACGCTCAAATCAGTGGTGGCGAAACCC
GACAGGACTATAAAGATACCAGGCGTTTCCCCCTGGCGGCTCCCTCGTGCGCTCTCCTGTTCCTGCCTTT
CGGTTTACCGGTGTCATTCCGCTGTTATGGCCGCGTTTGTCTCATTCCACGCCTGACACTCAGTTCCGGG
TAGGCAGTTCGCTCCAAGCTGGACTGTATGCACGAACCCCCCGTTCAGTCCGACCGCTGCGCCTTATCCG
GTAACTATCGTCTTGAGTCCAACCCGGAAAGACATGCAAAAGCACCACTGGCAGCAGCCACTGGTAATTG
ATTTAGAGGAGTTAGTCTTGAAGTCATGCGCCGGTTAAGGCTAAACTGAAAGGACAAGTTTTGGTGACTG
CGCTCCTCCAAGCCAGTTACCTCGGTTCAAAGAGTTGGTAGCTCAGAGAACCTTCGAAAAACCGCCCTGC
AAGGCGGTTTTTTCGTTTTCAGAGCAAGAGATTACGCGCAGACCAAAACGATCTCAAGAAGATCATCTTA
TTAATCAGATAAAATATTTCTAGATTTCAGTGCAATTTATCTCTTCAAATGTAGCACCTGAAGTCAGCCC
CATACGATATAAGTTGTAATTCTCATGTTAGTCATGCCCCGCGCC
